Addgene plasmid #35995: ARSA_R (TAL 3003)
Depositing lab: Keith Joung. Publication: Targeted gene disruption in somatic zebrafish cells using engineered TALENs. Sander JD, Cade L, Khayter C, Reyon D, Peterson RT, Joung JK, Yeh JR. Nat Biotechnol. 2011 Aug 5;29(8):697-8. doi: 10.1038/nbt.1934. PubMed 21822241.
Backbone
  Vector backbone: JDS 70
  Vector type: Mammalian Expression ; T7
Growth in bacteria
  Bacterial resistance: Ampicillin, 100 μg/mL
  Growth temperature: 37°C
  Growth strain: XL1 Blue
  Copy number: High Copy
Gene/Insert
  Gene/Insert name: TAL array targeting ARSA (alt name: ARSA)
  Species: D. rerio (zebrafish)
  Tag / fusion protein: 3X Flag (N terminal on backbone); WT FOKI (C terminal on backbone)
  Cloning method: Restriction Enzyme; 5′ cloning site NA (unknown if destroyed); 3′ cloning site NA (unknown if destroyed)
  Sequencing primers: 5′ CMV-f; 3′ BGH rev
Terms and licenses: Academic/Nonprofit Terms; Industry Terms: Not Available to Industry
How to cite: ARSA_R (TAL 3003) was a gift from Keith Joung (Addgene plasmid # 35995 ; http://n2t.net/addgene:35995 ; RRID:Addgene_35995)
