[The description below was written by a language model from this plasmid's Addgene catalogue record and pLannotate feature annotations shown in this document.]
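Description:
ARSA_R (TAL 3003) is a TALEN expression plasmid built on the JDS 70 backbone, encoding one half (by its name, presumably the right-hand monomer) of a nuclease pair directed against the zebrafish ARSA gene. It is propagated in E. coli as a high-copy plasmid through a ColE1/pUC-type origin with ampicillin selection (AmpR under its own bla promoter), and it also carries an f1 phage origin.

The payload is a single fusion open reading frame driven by the CMV immediate-early enhancer and promoter, with a T7 promoter placed just upstream of the coding sequence. This allows either direct expression in mammalian cells or in vitro transcription of mRNA, the latter being a common route for delivery into zebrafish embryos. The frame begins with an N-terminal 3xFLAG tag. It continues through TAL effector-derived N-terminal sequence (annotated as an avrBs3 fragment), the custom repeat array that specifies the ARSA target site, and a C-terminal TAL fragment (annotated as pthXo1). It ends in the wild-type FokI cleavage domain. The repeat array itself lies in a stretch the automated annotation leaves unlabelled. Because FokI must dimerize to cut, this construct is meant to be used with a partner TALEN binding the opposite half-site, producing a double-strand break whose error-prone repair disrupts the gene. A V5 tag sequence is annotated downstream of FokI, though the record does not indicate whether it is translated, and a bGH polyadenylation signal terminates the unit.

A separate SV40/EM7 promoter cassette drives blasticidin S deaminase with an SV40 poly(A) signal, offering blasticidin selection. The short bleomycin-resistance, lacI, HIV LTR and bom annotations appear to be backbone remnants.
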