Features (pLannotate 1.2.2; 26 found; start..end, strand, type, name):
     36..80      -  misc_feature   bom (fragment): basis of mobility region from pBR322
    235..614     +  enhancer       CMV enhancer: human cytomegalovirus immediate early enhancer
    615..818     +  promoter       CMV promoter: human cytomegalovirus (CMV) immediate early promoter
    814..847     +  LTR            5' LTR (truncated) (fragment): truncated 5' long terminal repeat (LTR) from HIV-1
    863..881     +  promoter       T7 promoter: promoter for bacteriophage T7 RNA polymerase
    907..972     +  CDS            3xFLAG: three tandem FLAG® epitope tags, followed by an enterokinase cleavage site
   1024..1533    +  CDS            avrBs3 (fragment): AVRB3_XANEU - Experimental evidence at protein level: Swiss-Prot protein existence level 1. Avirulence protein. Acts as a transcription factor in C.annuum plants. In susceptible plants lacking the Bs3 resistance gene induces expression of a number of genes, including genes homologous to a family of auxin-induced genes, alpha-expansin genes, pectate lyase, anthocyanidin glucoside rhamnosyl transferase and at least one transcription factor, UPA20. Their expression leads to plant hypertrophy in mesophyll cells, probably mainly mediated by UPA20 (PubMed:17962565). In resistant plants induces the h
   3124..3330    +  CDS            pthXo1 (fragment): PTHX1_XANOP - Also known as tal2b. Experimental evidence at protein level: Swiss-Prot protein existence level 1. Avirulence protein. Acts as a transcription factor in rice, inducing expression of a number of host genes including SWEET11 (Os8N3, XA13, AC Q6YZF3) in susceptible plants with the Xa13 allele. Plants with the xa13 allele, which has an altered promoter, are resistant to bacterial blight caused by this bacterial strain and do not induce SWEET11. The xa13 allele elicits an atypical hypersensitive response (HR). PthXo1 binds SWEET11 promoter DNA in a sequence-specific manner. From Xanth
   3319..3906    +  CDS            FokI cleavage domain: nonspecific DNA cleavage domain of the FokI endonuclease (Li et al., 1992) must dimerize to be catalytically active
   3922..3963    +  CDS            V5 tag: epitope tag from simian virus 5
   4019..4243    +  polyA_signal   bGH poly(A) signal: bovine growth hormone polyadenylation signal
   4247..4268    +  promoter       SV40 promoter (fragment): SV40 enhancer and early promoter
   4289..4717    +  rep_origin     f1 ori (sequence partly withheld): f1 bacteriophage origin of replication; arrow indicates direction of (+) strand synthesis
   4731..5061    +  promoter       SV40 promoter: SV40 enhancer and early promoter
   5109..5156    +  promoter       EM7 promoter: synthetic bacterial promoter&nbsp
   5175..5573    +  CDS            BSD: blasticidin S deaminase; Aspergillus terreus BSD; confers resistance to blasticidin
   5574..5601    +  CDS            BleoR (fragment): antibiotic-binding protein; Sh ble from Streptoalloteichus hindustanus; confers resistance to bleomycin, phleomycin, and Zeocin™
   5611..5736    +  CDS            ble (fragment): BLE_KLEPN - Experimental evidence at protein level: Swiss-Prot protein existence level 1. Binding protein with a strong affinity to the bleomycin family of antibiotics. Binds to CL990; an antimitotic-antibiotic compound. From Klebsiella pneumoniae.
   5731..5852    +  polyA_signal   SV40 poly(A) signal: SV40 polyadenylation signal
   5925..5941    -  protein_bind   lac operator: The lac repressor binds to the lac operator to inhibit transcription in E. coli. This inhibition can be relieved by adding lactose or isopropyl-β-D-thiogalactopyranoside (IPTG). lac repressor encoded by lacI
   5949..5979    -  promoter       lac promoter: promoter for the E. coli lac operon
   5994..6015    -  protein_bind   CAP binding site: CAP binding activates transcription in the presence of cAMP. E. coli catabolite activator protein
   6028..6120    -  CDS            lacI (fragment): lac repressor; lacI; The lac repressor binds to the lac operator to inhibit transcription in E. coli. This inhibition can be relieved by adding lactose or isopropyl-β-D-thiogalactopyranoside (IPTG).
   6303..6891    -  rep_origin     ori: high-copy-number ColE1/pMB1/pBR322/pUC origin of replication
   7062..7922    -  CDS            AmpR: β-lactamase; bla; confers resistance to ampicillin, carbenicillin, and related antibiotics
   7923..8027    -  promoter       AmpR promoter: bla
>Addgene plasmid #35995 | ARSA_R (TAL 3003) | depositor full sequence | sequence record 44394 | ARSA_R (TAL 3003) sequence 8058 bps
GACGGATCGGGAGATCTCCCGATCCCCTATGGTCGACTCTCAGTACAATCTGCTCTGATGCCGCATAGTT
AAGCCAGTATCTGCTCCCTGCTTGTGTGTTGGAGGTCGCTGAGTAGTGCGCGAGCAAAATTTAAGCTACA
ACAAGGCAAGGCTTGACCGACAATTGCATGAAGAATCTGCTTAGGGTTAGGCGTTTTGCGCTGCTTCGCG
ATGTACGGGCCAGATATACGCGTTGACATTGATTATTGACTAGTTATTAATAGTAATCAATTACGGGGTC
ATTAGTTCATAGCCCATATATGGAGTTCCGCGTTACATAACTTACGGTAAATGGCCCGCCTGGCTGACCG
CCCAACGACCCCCGCCCATTGACGTCAATAATGACGTATGTTCCCATAGTAACGCCAATAGGGACTTTCC
ATTGACGTCAATGGGTGGACTATTTACGGTAAACTGCCCACTTGGCAGTACATCAAGTGTATCATATGCC
AAGTACGCCCCCTATTGACGTCAATGACGGTAAATGGCCCGCCTGGCATTATGCCCAGTACATGACCTTA
TGGGACTTTCCTACTTGGCAGTACATCTACGTATTAGTCATCGCTATTACCATGGTGATGCGGTTTTGGC
AGTACATCAATGGGCGTGGATAGCGGTTTGACTCACGGGGATTTCCAAGTCTCCACCCCATTGACGTCAA
TGGGAGTTTGTTTTGGCACCAAAATCAACGGGACTTTCCAAAATGTCGTAACAACTCCGCCCCATTGACG
CAAATGGGCGGTAGGCGTGTACGGTGGGAGGTCTATATAAGCAGAGCTCTCTGGCTAACTAGAGAACCCA
CTGCTTACTGGCTTATCGAAATTAATACGACTCACTATAGGGAGACCCAAGCTGGCTAGCACCATGGACT
ACAAAGACCATGACGGTGATTATAAAGATCATGACATCGATTACAAGGATGACGATGACAAGATGGCCCC
CAAGAAGAAGAGGAAGGTGGGCATTCACCGCGGGGTACCTATGGTGGACTTGAGGACACTCGGTTATTCG
CAACAGCAACAGGAGAAAATCAAGCCTAAGGTCAGGAGCACCGTCGCGCAACACCACGAGGCGCTTGTGG
GGCATGGCTTCACTCATGCGCATATTGTCGCGCTTTCACAGCACCCTGCGGCGCTTGGGACGGTGGCTGT
CAAATACCAAGATATGATTGCGGCCCTGCCCGAAGCCACGCACGAGGCAATTGTAGGGGTCGGTAAACAG
TGGTCGGGAGCGCGAGCACTTGAGGCGCTGCTGACTGTGGCGGGTGAGCTTAGGGGGCCTCCGCTCCAGC
TCGACACCGGGCAGCTGCTGAAGATCGCGAAGAGAGGGGGAGTAACAGCGGTAGAGGCAGTGCACGCCTG
GCGCAATGCGCTCACCGGGGCCCCCTTGAACCTGACCCCAGACCAGGTAGTCGCAATCGCGTCACATGAC
GGGGGAAAGCAAGCCCTGGAAACCGTGCAAAGGTTGTTGCCGGTCCTTTGTCAAGACCACGGCCTTACAC
CGGAGCAAGTCGTGGCCATTGCAAGCAATGGGGGTGGCAAACAGGCTCTTGAGACGGTTCAGAGACTTCT
CCCAGTTCTCTGTCAAGCCCACGGGCTGACTCCCGATCAAGTTGTAGCGATTGCGTCCAACGGTGGAGGG
AAACAAGCATTGGAGACTGTCCAACGGCTCCTTCCCGTGTTGTGTCAAGCCCACGGTTTGACGCCTGCAC
AAGTGGTCGCCATCGCCAGCCATGATGGCGGTAAGCAGGCGCTGGAAACAGTACAGCGCCTGCTGCCTGT
ACTGTGCCAGGATCATGGACTGACCCCAGACCAGGTAGTCGCAATCGCGTCGAACATTGGGGGAAAGCAA
GCCCTGGAAACCGTGCAAAGGTTGTTGCCGGTCCTTTGTCAAGACCACGGCCTTACACCGGAGCAAGTCG
TGGCCATTGCAAATAATAACGGTGGCAAACAGGCTCTTGAGACGGTTCAGAGACTTCTCCCAGTTCTCTG
TCAAGCCCACGGGCTGACTCCCGATCAAGTTGTAGCGATTGCGTCGCATGACGGAGGGAAACAAGCATTG
GAGACTGTCCAACGGCTCCTTCCCGTGTTGTGTCAAGCCCACGGTTTGACGCCTGCACAAGTGGTCGCCA
TCGCCTCCAATATTGGCGGTAAGCAGGCGCTGGAAACAGTACAGCGCCTGCTGCCTGTACTGTGCCAGGA
TCATGGACTGACCCCAGACCAGGTAGTCGCAATCGCGTCACATGACGGGGGAAAGCAAGCCCTGGAAACC
GTGCAAAGGTTGTTGCCGGTCCTTTGTCAAGACCACGGCCTTACACCGGAGCAAGTCGTGGCCATTGCAT
CCCACGACGGTGGCAAACAGGCTCTTGAGACGGTTCAGAGACTTCTCCCAGTTCTCTGTCAAGCCCACGG
GCTGACTCCCGATCAAGTTGTAGCGATTGCGTCCAACGGTGGAGGGAAACAAGCATTGGAGACTGTCCAA
CGGCTCCTTCCCGTGTTGTGTCAAGCCCACGGTTTGACGCCTGCACAAGTGGTCGCCATCGCCAGCCATG
ATGGCGGTAAGCAGGCGCTGGAAACAGTACAGCGCCTGCTGCCTGTACTGTGCCAGGATCATGGACTGAC
CCCAGACCAGGTAGTCGCAATCGCGAACAATAATGGGGGAAAGCAAGCCCTGGAAACCGTGCAAAGGTTG
TTGCCGGTCCTTTGTCAAGACCACGGCCTTACACCGGAGCAAGTCGTGGCCATTGCAAATAATAACGGTG
GCAAACAGGCTCTTGAGACGGTTCAGAGACTTCTCCCAGTTCTCTGTCAAGCCCACGGGCTGACTCCCGA
TCAAGTTGTAGCGATTGCGTCGCATGACGGAGGGAAACAAGCATTGGAGACTGTCCAACGGCTCCTTCCC
GTGTTGTGTCAAGCCCACGGTTTGACGCCTGCACAAGTGGTCGCCATCGCCTCGAATGGCGGCGGTAAGC
AGGCGCTGGAAACAGTACAGCGCCTGCTGCCTGTACTGTGCCAGGATCATGGACTGACACCCGAACAGGT
GGTCGCCATTGCTTCTAACATCGGAGGACGGCCAGCCTTGGAGTCCATCGTAGCCCAATTGTCCAGGCCC
GATCCCGCGTTGGCTGCGTTAACGAATGACCATCTGGTGGCGTTGGCATGTCTTGGTGGACGACCCGCGC
TCGATGCAGTCAAAAAGGGTCTGCCTCATGCTCCCGCATTGATCAAAAGAACCAACCGGCGGATTCCCGA
GAGAACTTCCCATCGAGTCGCGGGATCCCAACTAGTCAAAAGTGAACTGGAGGAGAAGAAATCTGAACTT
CGTCATAAATTGAAATATGTGCCTCATGAATATATTGAATTAATTGAAATTGCCAGAAATTCCACTCAGG
ATAGAATTCTTGAAATGAAGGTAATGGAATTTTTTATGAAAGTTTATGGATATAGAGGTAAACATTTGGG
TGGATCAAGGAAACCGGACGGAGCAATTTATACTGTCGGATCTCCTATTGATTACGGTGTGATCGTGGAT
ACTAAAGCTTATAGCGGAGGTTATAATCTGCCAATTGGCCAAGCAGATGAAATGCAACGATATGTCGAAG
AAAATCAAACACGAAACAAACATATCAACCCTAATGAATGGTGGAAAGTCTATCCATCTTCTGTAACGGA
ATTTAAGTTTTTATTTGTGAGTGGTCACTTTAAAGGAAACTACAAAGCTCAGCTTACACGATTAAATCAT
ATCACTAATTGTAATGGAGCTGTTCTTAGTGTAGAAGAGCTTTTAATTGGTGGAGAAATGATTAAAGCCG
GCACATTAACCTTAGAGGAAGTGAGACGGAAATTTAATAACGGCGAGATAAACTTTTAAGGGCCCTTCGA
AGGTAAGCCTATCCCTAACCCTCTCCTCGGTCTCGATTCTACGCGTACCGGTCATCATCACCATCACCAT
TGAGTTTAAACCCGCTGATCAGCCTCGACTGTGCCTTCTAGTTGCCAGCCATCTGTTGTTTGCCCCTCCC
CCGTGCCTTCCTTGACCCTGGAAGGTGCCACTCCCACTGTCCTTTCCTAATAAAATGAGGAAATTGCATC
GCATTGTCTGAGTAGGTGTCATTCTATTCTGGGGGGTGGGGTGGGGCAGGACAGCAAGGGGGAGGATTGG
GAAGACAATAGCAGGCATGCTGGGGATGCGGTGGGCTCTATGGCTTCTGAGGCGGAAAGAACCAGCTGGG
GCTCTAGGGGGTATCCCC
[124 nt withheld, positions 4289-4412]
C
[32 nt withheld, positions 4414-4445]
CA
[57 nt withheld, positions 4448-4504]
A
[49 nt withheld, positions 4506-4554]
CCTTTGACGTTGGAGTCCACGTTCTTT
[37 nt withheld, positions 4582-4618]
ACCCTATCTCGGTCTATTCTTTTGATTTATAAGGGATTTTGGGGATTTCGGCCTATTGGTTAAAAAATGA
GCTGATTTAACAAAAATTTAACGCGAATTAATTCTGTGGAATGTGTGTCAGTTAGGGTGTGGAAAGTCCC
CAGGCTCCCCAGGCAGGCAGAAGTATGCAAAGCATGCATCTCAATTAGTCAGCAACCAGGTGTGGAAAGT
CCCCAGGCTCCCCAGCAGGCAGAAGTATGCAAAGCATGCATCTCAATTAGTCAGCAACCATAGTCCCGCC
CCTAACTCCGCCCATCCCGCCCCTAACTCCGCCCAGTTCCGCCCATTCTCCGCCCCATGGCTGACTAATT
TTTTTTATTTATGCAGAGGCCGAGGCCGCCTCTGCCTCTGAGCTATTCCAGAAGTAGTGAGGAGGCTTTT
TTGGAGGCCTAGGCTTTTGCAAAAAGCTCCCGGGAGCTTGTATATCCATTTTCGGATCTGATCAGCACGT
GTTGACAATTAATCATCGGCATAGTATATCGGCATAGTATAATACGACAAGGTGAGGAACTAAACCATGG
CCAAGCCTTTGTCTCAAGAAGAATCCACCCTCATTGAAAGAGCAACGGCTACAATCAACAGCATCCCCAT
CTCTGAAGACTACAGCGTCGCCAGCGCAGCTCTCTCTAGCGACGGCCGCATCTTCACTGGTGTCAATGTA
TATCATTTTACTGGGGGACCTTGTGCAGAACTCGTGGTGCTGGGCACTGCTGCTGCTGCGGCAGCTGGCA
ACCTGACTTGTATCGTCGCGATCGGAAATGAGAACAGGGGCATCTTGAGCCCCTGCGGACGGTGTCGACA
GGTGCTTCTCGATCTGCATCCTGGGATCAAAGCGATAGTGAAGGACAGTGATGGACAGCCGACGGCAGTT
GGGATTCGTGAATTGCTGCCCTCTGGTTATGTGTGGGAGGGCTAAGCACTTCGTGGCCGAGGAGCAGGAC
TGACACGTGCTACGAGATTTCGATTCCACCGCCGCCTTCTATGAAAGGTTGGGCTTCGGAATCGTTTTCC
GGGACGCCGGCTGGATGATCCTCCAGCGCGGGGATCTCATGCTGGAGTTCTTCGCCCACCCCAACTTGTT
TATTGCAGCTTATAATGGTTACAAATAAAGCAATAGCATCACAAATTTCACAAATAAAGCATTTTTTTCA
CTGCATTCTAGTTGTGGTTTGTCCAAACTCATCAATGTATCTTATCATGTCTGTATACCGTCGACCTCTA
GCTAGAGCTTGGCGTAATCATGGTCATAGCTGTTTCCTGTGTGAAATTGTTATCCGCTCACAATTCCACA
CAACATACGAGCCGGAAGCATAAAGTGTAAAGCCTGGGGTGCCTAATGAGTGAGCTAACTCACATTAATT
GCGTTGCGCTCACTGCCCGCTTTCCAGTCGGGAAACCTGTCGTGCCAGCTGCATTAATGAATCGGCCAAC
GCGCGGGGAGAGGCGGTTTGCGTATTGGGCGCTCTTCCGCTTCCTCGCTCACTGACTCGCTGCGCTCGGT
CGTTCGGCTGCGGCGAGCGGTATCAGCTCACTCAAAGGCGGTAATACGGTTATCCACAGAATCAGGGGAT
AACGCAGGAAAGAACATGTGAGCAAAAGGCCAGCAAAAGGCCAGGAACCGTAAAAAGGCCGCGTTGCTGG
CGTTTTTCCATAGGCTCCGCCCCCCTGACGAGCATCACAAAAATCGACGCTCAAGTCAGAGGTGGCGAAA
CCCGACAGGACTATAAAGATACCAGGCGTTTCCCCCTGGAAGCTCCCTCGTGCGCTCTCCTGTTCCGACC
CTGCCGCTTACCGGATACCTGTCCGCCTTTCTCCCTTCGGGAAGCGTGGCGCTTTCTCAATGCTCACGCT
GTAGGTATCTCAGTTCGGTGTAGGTCGTTCGCTCCAAGCTGGGCTGTGTGCACGAACCCCCCGTTCAGCC
CGACCGCTGCGCCTTATCCGGTAACTATCGTCTTGAGTCCAACCCGGTAAGACACGACTTATCGCCACTG
GCAGCAGCCACTGGTAACAGGATTAGCAGAGCGAGGTATGTAGGCGGTGCTACAGAGTTCTTGAAGTGGT
GGCCTAACTACGGCTACACTAGAAGGACAGTATTTGGTATCTGCGCTCTGCTGAAGCCAGTTACCTTCGG
AAAAAGAGTTGGTAGCTCTTGATCCGGCAAACAAACCACCGCTGGTAGCGGTGGTTTTTTTGTTTGCAAG
CAGCAGATTACGCGCAGAAAAAAAGGATCTCAAGAAGATCCTTTGATCTTTTCTACGGGGTCTGACGCTC
AGTGGAACGAAAACTCACGTTAAGGGATTTTGGTCATGAGATTATCAAAAAGGATCTTCACCTAGATCCT
TTTAAATTAAAAATGAAGTTTTAAATCAATCTAAAGTATATATGAGTAAACTTGGTCTGACAGTTACCAA
TGCTTAATCAGTGAGGCACCTATCTCAGCGATCTGTCTATTTCGTTCATCCATAGTTGCCTGACTCCCCG
TCGTGTAGATAACTACGATACGGGAGGGCTTACCATCTGGCCCCAGTGCTGCAATGATACCGCGAGACCC
ACGCTCACCGGCTCCAGATTTATCAGCAATAAACCAGCCAGCCGGAAGGGCCGAGCGCAGAAGTGGTCCT
GCAACTTTATCCGCCTCCATCCAGTCTATTAATTGTTGCCGGGAAGCTAGAGTAAGTAGTTCGCCAGTTA
ATAGTTTGCGCAACGTTGTTGCCATTGCTACAGGCATCGTGGTGTCACGCTCGTCGTTTGGTATGGCTTC
ATTCAGCTCCGGTTCCCAACGATCAAGGCGAGTTACATGATCCCCCATGTTGTGCAAAAAAGCGGTTAGC
TCCTTCGGTCCTCCGATCGTTGTCAGAAGTAAGTTGGCCGCAGTGTTATCACTCATGGTTATGGCAGCAC
TGCATAATTCTCTTACTGTCATGCCATCCGTAAGATGCTTTTCTGTGACTGGTGAGTACTCAACCAAGTC
ATTCTGAGAATAGTGTATGCGGCGACCGAGTTGCTCTTGCCCGGCGTCAATACGGGATAATACCGCGCCA
CATAGCAGAACTTTAAAAGTGCTCATCATTGGAAAACGTTCTTCGGGGCGAAAACTCTCAAGGATCTTAC
CGCTGTTGAGATCCAGTTCGATGTAACCCACTCGTGCACCCAACTGATCTTCAGCATCTTTTACTTTCAC
CAGCGTTTCTGGGTGAGCAAAAACAGGAAGGCAAAATGCCGCAAAAAAGGGAATAAGGGCGACACGGAAA
TGTTGAATACTCATACTCTTCCTTTTTCAATATTATTGAAGCATTTATCAGGGTTATTGTCTCATGAGCG
GATACATATTTGAATGTATTTAGAAAAATAAACAAATAGGGGTTCCGCGCACATTTCCCCGAAAAGTGCC
ACCTGACGTC
