>Addgene plasmid #35995 | ARSA_R (TAL 3003) | addgene partial sequence | sequence record 45300 | CMV-F 5'-CGCAAATGGGCGGTAGGCGTG-3'
ACTAGAGAACCCACTGCTTACTGGCTTATCGAAATTAATACGACTCACTATAGGGAGACCCAAGCTGGCT
AGCACCATGGACTACAAAGACCATGACGGTGATTATAAAGATCATGACATCGATTACAAGGATGACGATG
ACAAGATGGCCCCCAAGAAGAAGAGGAAGGTGGGCATTCACCGCGGGGTACCTATGGTGGACTTGAGGAC
ACTCGGTTATTCGCAACAGCAACAGGAGAAAATCAAGCCTAAGGTCAGGAGCACCGTCGCGCAACACCAC
GAGGCGCTTGTGGGGCATGGCTTCACTCATGCGCATATTGTCGCGCTTTCACAGCACCCTGCGGCGCTTG
GGACGGTGGCTGTCAAATACCAAGATATGATTGCGGCCCTGCCCGAAGCCACGCACGAGGCAATTGTAGG
GGTCGGTAAACAGTGGTCGGGAGCGCGAGCACTTGAGGCGCTGCTGACTGTGGCGGGTGAGCTTAGGGGG
CCTCCGCTCCAGCTCGACACCGGGCAGCTGCTGAAGATCGCGAAGAGAGGGGGAGTAACAGCGGTAGAGG
CAGTGCACGCCTGGCGCAATGCGCTCACCGGGGCCCCCTTGAACCTGACCCCAGACCAGGTAGTCGCAAT
CGCGTCACATGACGGGGGAAAGCAAGCCCTGGAAACCGTGCAAAGGTTGTTGCCGGTCCTTTGTCAAGAC
CACGGCCTTACACCGGAGCAAGTCGTGGCCATTGCAAGCAATGGGGG
