>Addgene plasmid #35995 | ARSA_R (TAL 3003) | addgene partial sequence | sequence record 45304 | BGH-rev 5'-TAGAAGGCACAGTCGAGG-3'
GATGACCGGTACGCGTAGAATCGAGACCGAGGAGAGGGTTAGGGATAGGCTTACCTTCGAAGGGCCCTTA
AAAGTTTATCTCGCCGTTATTAAATTTCCGTCTGACTTCCTCTAAGGTTAATGTGCCGGCTTTAATCATT
TCTCCACCAATTAAAAGCTCTTCTACACTAAGAACAGCTCCATTACAATTAGTGATATGATTTAATCGTG
TAAGCTGAGCTTTGTAGTTTCCTTTAAAGTGACCACTCACAAATAAAAACTTAAATTCCGTTACAGAAGA
TGGATAGACTTTCCACCATTCATTAGGGTTGATATGTTTGTTTCGTGTTTGATTTTCTTCGACATATCGT
TGCATTTCATCTGCTTGGCCAATTGGCAGATTATAACCTCCGCTATAAGCTTTAGTATCCACGATCACAC
CGTAATCAATAGGAGATCCGACAGTATAAATTGCTCCGTCCGGTTTCCTTGATCCACCCAAATGTTTACC
TCTATATCCATAAACTTTCATAAAAAATTCCATTACCTTCATTTCAAGAATTCTATCCTGAGTGGAATTT
CTGGCAATTTCAATTAATTCAATATATTCATGAGGCACATATTTCAATTTATGACGAAGTTCAGATTTCT
TCTCCTCCAGTTCACTTTTGACTAGTTGGGATCCCGCGACTCGATGGGAAGTTCTCTCGGGAATCCGCCG
GTTGGTTCTTTTGATCAATGCGGGAGCATGAGGCAGACCCTTTTTGACTGCATCGAGCGCGGGTCGTCCA
CCAAGACATGCCAACGCCACCAGATGGTCATTCGTTAACGCAGCCAACGCGGGATCGGGCCTGGACAATT
GGGCTACGATGGACTCCAAGGCTGGCCGTCCTCCGATGT
